Addgene plasmid #162290: pEPQD0KN0285
Purpose: (Empty Backbone) Acceptor for golden gate assembly with BsaI overhangs GCTT-CCAT. Generates plasmids for SP6-driven TNT SP6 Coupled Wheat Germ Extract System
Depositing lab: Nicola Patron. Depositing organization: Earlham Institute. Publication: Biofoundry-assisted expression and characterization of plant proteins. Dudley QM, Cai YM, Kallam K, Debreyne H, Carrasco Lopez JA, Patron NJ. Synth Biol (Oxf). 2021 Sep 11;6(1):ysab029. doi: 10.1093/synbio/ysab029. eCollection 2021. PubMed 34693026.
Backbone
  Vector backbone: pUC18
  Vector type: Synthetic Biology
Growth in bacteria
  Bacterial resistance: Kanamycin, 50 μg/mL
  Growth temperature: 37°C
  Growth strain: DH5alpha
  Copy number: High Copy
Gene/Insert
  Gene/Insert name: None
Terms and licenses: Academic/Nonprofit Terms; Industry Terms: Not Available to Industry
How to cite: pEPQD0KN0285 was a gift from Nicola Patron (Addgene plasmid # 162290 ; http://n2t.net/addgene:162290 ; RRID:Addgene_162290)
