[The description below was written by a language model from this plasmid's Addgene catalogue record and pLannotate feature annotations shown in this document.]
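Description:
pEPQD0KN0285 is an empty acceptor vector for Golden Gate assembly, built on a pUC18 backbone and classed as a synthetic biology plasmid. It is a small (about 3.1 kb), high-copy plasmid maintained in E. coli through the ColE1/pUC-type origin and selected with kanamycin via an aph(3')-Ia aminoglycoside phosphotransferase gene. No gene or insert is present; instead, the plasmid receives parts through BsaI digestion and ligation at sites that leave GCTT and CCAT overhangs.

The annotated layout shows an SP6 RNA polymerase promoter upstream of a placeholder region containing a lacZα fragment with its lac promoter, lac operator, CAP binding site and the pUC18/19 multiple cloning site, arranged in the reverse orientation. A cassette like this in a Golden Gate acceptor normally serves as a dropout marker that is replaced by the assembled insert and allows blue/white screening, although the record does not state this explicitly. Short fragments annotated as bom, lacI and apaH lie in the same region and are probably carry-over or filler sequence. Downstream lie pseudoknot elements from the tobacco mosaic virus 3' untranslated region (the upstream pseudoknot domain and the tRNA-like structure), which would form the 3' end of the transcript, followed by a T7 terminator. The depositor and sequencing-derived records agree in length and features apart from a coordinate offset and a very short URA3 promoter match that is probably spurious.

Assemblies made in this acceptor give SP6-driven templates for cell-free protein production in a coupled wheat germ extract transcription–translation system, in the context of plant protein expression and characterization.
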