Features (pLannotate 1.2.2; 15 found; start..end, strand, type, name):
    182..770     +  rep_origin     ori: high-copy-number ColE1/pMB1/pBR322/pUC origin of replication
    889..907     +  promoter       SP6 promoter: promoter for bacteriophage SP6 RNA polymerase
   1091..1190    +  misc_feature   bom (fragment): basis of mobility region from pBR322
   1196..1353    -  CDS            lacZα (fragment): LacZα fragment of β-galactosidase; lacZ fragment
   1350..1406    +  misc_feature   MCS: pUC18/19 multiple cloning site
   1443..1459    -  protein_bind   lac operator: The lac repressor binds to the lac operator to inhibit transcription in E. coli. This inhibition can be relieved by adding lactose or isopropyl-β-D-thiogalactopyranoside (IPTG). lac repressor encoded by lacI
   1467..1497    -  promoter       lac promoter: promoter for the E. coli lac operon
   1512..1533    -  protein_bind   CAP binding site: CAP binding activates transcription in the presence of cAMP. E. coli catabolite activator protein
   1546..1586    -  CDS            lacI (fragment): lac repressor; lacI; The lac repressor binds to the lac operator to inhibit transcription in E. coli. This inhibition can be relieved by adding lactose or isopropyl-β-D-thiogalactopyranoside (IPTG).
   1713..1961    -  CDS            apaH (fragment): APAH_ECOLI - Experimental evidence at protein level: Swiss-Prot protein existence level 1. Hydrolyzes diadenosine 5',5'''-P1,P4-tetraphosphate to yield ADP. From Escherichia coli (strain K12).
   2038..2068    +  ncRNA          TMV UPD-PK3: Accession: RF01072 - Pseudoknot of upstream pseudoknot domain (UPD) of the 3'UTR
   2070..2136    +  ncRNA          TLS-PK2: Accession: RF01077 - Pseudoknot of tRNA-like structure
   2197..2220    -  promoter       URA3 promoter (fragment): S. cerevisiae URA3
   2309..2356    +  terminator     T7 terminator: transcription terminator for bacteriophage T7 RNA polymerase
   2374..60      -  CDS            KanR (across the origin): aminoglycoside phosphotransferase; aph(3')-Ia; confers resistance to kanamycin in bacteria or G418 (Geneticin®) in eukaryotes
>Addgene plasmid #162290 | pEPQD0KN0285 | depositor full sequence | sequence record 314593 | pEPQD0KN0285 sequence 3129 bps
ATCCATGTTGGAATTTAATCGCGGCTTCGAGCAAGACGTTTCCCGTTGAATATGGCTCATAACACCCCTT
GTATTACTGTTTATGTAAGCAGACAGTTTTATTGTTCATGATGATATATTTTTATCTTGTGCAATGTAAC
ATCAGAGATTTTGAGACACAACGTGAGATCAAAGGATCTTCTTGAGATCCTTTTTTTCTGCGCGTAATCT
GCTGCTTGCAAACAAAAAAACCACCGCTACCAGCGGTGGTTTGTTTGCCGGATCAAGAGCTACCAACTCT
TTTTCCGAAGGTAACTGGCTTCAGCAGAGCGCAGATACCAAATACTGTTCTTCTAGTGTAGCCGTAGTTA
GGCCACCACTTCAAGAACTCTGTAGCACCGCCTACATACCTCGCTCTGCTAATCCTGTTACCAGTGGCTG
CTGCCAGTGGCGATAAGTCGTGTCTTACCGGGTTGGACTCAAGACGATAGTTACCGGATAAGGCGCAGCG
GTCGGGCTGAACGGGGGGTTCGTGCACACAGCCCAGCTTGGAGCGAACGACCTACACCGAACTGAGATAC
CTACAGCGTGAGCTATGAGAAAGCGCCACGCTTCCCGAAGGGAGAAAGGCGGACAGGTATCCGGTAAGCG
GCAGGGTCGGAACAGGAGAGCGCACGAGGGAGCTTCCAGGGGGAAACGCCTGGTATCTTTATAGTCCTGT
CGGGTTTCGCCACCTCTGACTTGAGCGTCGATTTTTGTGATGCTCGTCAGGGGGGCGGAGCCTATGGAAA
AACGCCAGCAACGCGATCCCGCGACGAATAAGCCAGATGCTACACAATTAGGCTTGTACATACTGTCGTT
AGAACGCGGCTACAATTAATACATAACCTTATGTATCATACACATACGATTTAGGTGACACTATAGAACT
CACCTATCTCCCCAACACCTAATAACATTCAATCACTCTTTCCACTAACCACCTATCTACATCACCAAGA
TATCACTAGTTCTCGAGCTCCATAGAGACCGTCACAGCTTGTCTGTAAGCGGATGCCGGGAGCAGACAAG
CCCGTCAGGGCGCGTCAGCGGGTGTTGGCGGGTGTCGGGGCTGGCTTAACTATGCGGCATCAGAGCAGAT
TGTACTGAGAGTGCACCATATGCGGTGTGAAATACCGCACAGATGCGTAAGGAGAAAATACCGCATCAGG
CGCCATTCGCCATTCAGGCTGCGCAACTGTTGGGAAGGGCGATCGGTGCGGGCCTCTTCGCTATTACGCC
AGCTGGCGAAAGGGGGATGTGCTGCAAGGCGATTAAGTTGGGTAACGCCAGGGTTTTCCCAGTCACGACG
TTGTAAAACGACGGCCAGTGAATTCGAGCTCGGTACCCGGGGATCCTCTAGAGTCGACCTGCAGGCATGC
AAGCTTGGCGTAATCATGGTCATAGCTGTTTCCTGTGTGAAATTGTTATCCGCTCACAATTCCACACAAC
ATACGAGCCGGAAGCATAAAGTGTAAAGCCTGGGGTGCCTAATGAGTGAGCTAACTCACATTAATTGCGT
TGCGCTCACTGCCCGCTTTCCAGTCGGGAAACCTGTCGTGCCAGCTAGGTCTCAGCTTCGGGTTATAATT
ACCTCAGGTCGACGTCCCATGGTTTTGTATAGAATTTACGGCTAGCGCCGGATGCGACGCCGGTCGCGTC
TTATCCGGCCTTCCTATATCAGGCGGTGTTTAAGACGCCGCCGCTTCGCCCAAATCCTTATGCCGGTTCG
ACGACTGGACAAAATACTGTTTATCTTCCCAGCGCAGGCAGGTTAATGTACCACCCCAGCAGCAGCCGGT
ATCCAGCGCGTATATACCTTCCGGCGTACCTTTGCCCTCCAGCGATGCCCAGTGACCAAAGGCGATGCTG
TATTCTTCAGCGACAGGGCCAGGAATCGCAAACCACGGTTTCAGTGGGGCAGGGGCCTCTTCCGGCGATT
CTTACTAGCTAGTATGCATAGGTGCTGAAATATAAAGTTTGTGTTTCTAAAACACACGTGGTACGTACGA
TAACGTACAGTGTTTTTCCCTCCACTTAAATCGAAGGGTAGTGTCTTGGAGCGCGCGGAGTAAACATATA
TGGTTCATATATGTCCGTAGGCACGTAAAAAAAGCGAGGGATTCGAATTCCCCCGGAACCCCCGGTTGGG
GCCCACGCCTCGATCGAGCAAAAAAAAAAAAAAAGAAAAAAAAAAAAAAAAAAGCTTTCCCGCGGCCAGC
TTGGCGTAATCATGGTCATAGCTGTTTCCTGTGTGAAATTGTTATCCGCTGCCACCGCTGAGCAATAACT
AGCATAACCCCTTGGGGCCTCTAAACGGGTCTTGAGGGGTTTTTTGCTGAAAGCCAATTCTGATTAGAAA
AACTCATCGAGCATCAAATGAAACTGCAATTTATTCATATCAGGATTATCAATACCATATTTTTGAAAAA
GCCGTTTCTGTAATGAAGGAGAAAACTCACCGAGGCAGTTCCATAGGATGGCAAGATCCTGGTATCGGTC
TGCGATTCCGACTCGTCCAACATCAATACAACCTATTAATTTCCCCTCGTCAAAAATAAGGTTATCAAGT
GAGAAATCACCATGAGTGACGACTGAATCCGGTGAGAATGGCAAAAGCTTATGCATTTCTTTCCAGACTT
GTTCAACAGGCCAGCCATTACGCTCGTCATCAAAATCACTCGCATCAACCAAACCGTTATTCATTCGTGA
TTGCGCCTGAGCGAGACGAAATACGCGATCGCTGTTAAAAGGACAATTACAAACAGGAATCGAATGCAAC
CGGCGCAGGAACACTGCCAGCGCATCAACAATATTTTCACCTGAATCAGGATATTCTTCTAATACCTGGA
ATGCTGTTTTCCCGGGGATCGCAGTGGTGAGTAACCATGCATCATCAGGAGTACGGATAAAATGCTTGAT
GGTCGGAAGAGGCATAAATTCCGTCAGCCAGTTTAGTCTGACCATCTCATCTGTAACATCATTGGCAACG
CTACCTTTGCCATGTTTCAGAAACAACTCTGGCGCATCGGGCTTCCCATACAATCGATAGATTGTCGCAC
CTGATTGCCCGACATTATCGCGAGCCCATTTATACCCATATAAATCAGC
