Features (pLannotate 1.2.2; 14 found; start..end, strand, type, name):
    211..799     +  rep_origin     ori: high-copy-number ColE1/pMB1/pBR322/pUC origin of replication
    918..936     +  promoter       SP6 promoter: promoter for bacteriophage SP6 RNA polymerase
   1120..1219    +  misc_feature   bom (fragment): basis of mobility region from pBR322
   1225..1382    -  CDS            lacZα (fragment): LacZα fragment of β-galactosidase; lacZ fragment
   1379..1435    +  misc_feature   MCS: pUC18/19 multiple cloning site
   1472..1488    -  protein_bind   lac operator: The lac repressor binds to the lac operator to inhibit transcription in E. coli. This inhibition can be relieved by adding lactose or isopropyl-β-D-thiogalactopyranoside (IPTG). lac repressor encoded by lacI
   1496..1526    -  promoter       lac promoter: promoter for the E. coli lac operon
   1541..1562    -  protein_bind   CAP binding site: CAP binding activates transcription in the presence of cAMP. E. coli catabolite activator protein
   1575..1615    -  CDS            lacI (fragment): lac repressor; lacI; The lac repressor binds to the lac operator to inhibit transcription in E. coli. This inhibition can be relieved by adding lactose or isopropyl-β-D-thiogalactopyranoside (IPTG).
   1742..1990    -  CDS            apaH (fragment): APAH_ECOLI - Experimental evidence at protein level: Swiss-Prot protein existence level 1. Hydrolyzes diadenosine 5',5'''-P1,P4-tetraphosphate to yield ADP. From Escherichia coli (strain K12).
   2067..2097    +  ncRNA          TMV UPD-PK3: Accession: RF01072 - Pseudoknot of upstream pseudoknot domain (UPD) of the 3'UTR
   2099..2165    +  ncRNA          TLS-PK2: Accession: RF01077 - Pseudoknot of tRNA-like structure
   2338..2385    +  terminator     T7 terminator: transcription terminator for bacteriophage T7 RNA polymerase
   2403..89      -  CDS            KanR (across the origin): aminoglycoside phosphotransferase; aph(3')-Ia; confers resistance to kanamycin in bacteria or G418 (Geneticin®) in eukaryotes
>Addgene plasmid #162290 | pEPQD0KN0285 | addgene full sequence | sequence record 320882 | Addgene NGS Result
CGAGCCCATTTATACCCATATAAATCAGCATCCATGTTGGAATTTAATCGCGGCTTCGAGCAAGACGTTT
CCCGTTGAATATGGCTCATAACACCCCTTGTATTACTGTTTATGTAAGCAGACAGTTTTATTGTTCATGA
TGATATATTTTTATCTTGTGCAATGTAACATCAGAGATTTTGAGACACAACGTGAGATCAAAGGATCTTC
TTGAGATCCTTTTTTTCTGCGCGTAATCTGCTGCTTGCAAACAAAAAAACCACCGCTACCAGCGGTGGTT
TGTTTGCCGGATCAAGAGCTACCAACTCTTTTTCCGAAGGTAACTGGCTTCAGCAGAGCGCAGATACCAA
ATACTGTTCTTCTAGTGTAGCCGTAGTTAGGCCACCACTTCAAGAACTCTGTAGCACCGCCTACATACCT
CGCTCTGCTAATCCTGTTACCAGTGGCTGCTGCCAGTGGCGATAAGTCGTGTCTTACCGGGTTGGACTCA
AGACGATAGTTACCGGATAAGGCGCAGCGGTCGGGCTGAACGGGGGGTTCGTGCACACAGCCCAGCTTGG
AGCGAACGACCTACACCGAACTGAGATACCTACAGCGTGAGCTATGAGAAAGCGCCACGCTTCCCGAAGG
GAGAAAGGCGGACAGGTATCCGGTAAGCGGCAGGGTCGGAACAGGAGAGCGCACGAGGGAGCTTCCAGGG
GGAAACGCCTGGTATCTTTATAGTCCTGTCGGGTTTCGCCACCTCTGACTTGAGCGTCGATTTTTGTGAT
GCTCGTCAGGGGGGCGGAGCCTATGGAAAAACGCCAGCAACGCGATCCCGCGACGAATAAGCCAGATGCT
ACACAATTAGGCTTGTACATACTGTCGTTAGAACGCGGCTACAATTAATACATAACCTTATGTATCATAC
ACATACGATTTAGGTGACACTATAGAACTCACCTATCTCCCCAACACCTAATAACATTCAATCACTCTTT
CCACTAACCACCTATCTACATCACCAAGATATCACTAGTTCTCGAGCTCCATAGAGACCGTCACAGCTTG
TCTGTAAGCGGATGCCGGGAGCAGACAAGCCCGTCAGGGCGCGTCAGCGGGTGTTGGCGGGTGTCGGGGC
TGGCTTAACTATGCGGCATCAGAGCAGATTGTACTGAGAGTGCACCATATGCGGTGTGAAATACCGCACA
GATGCGTAAGGAGAAAATACCGCATCAGGCGCCATTCGCCATTCAGGCTGCGCAACTGTTGGGAAGGGCG
ATCGGTGCGGGCCTCTTCGCTATTACGCCAGCTGGCGAAAGGGGGATGTGCTGCAAGGCGATTAAGTTGG
GTAACGCCAGGGTTTTCCCAGTCACGACGTTGTAAAACGACGGCCAGTGAATTCGAGCTCGGTACCCGGG
GATCCTCTAGAGTCGACCTGCAGGCATGCAAGCTTGGCGTAATCATGGTCATAGCTGTTTCCTGTGTGAA
ATTGTTATCCGCTCACAATTCCACACAACATACGAGCCGGAAGCATAAAGTGTAAAGCCTGGGGTGCCTA
ATGAGTGAGCTAACTCACATTAATTGCGTTGCGCTCACTGCCCGCTTTCCAGTCGGGAAACCTGTCGTGC
CAGCTAGGTCTCAGCTTCGGGTTATAATTACCTCAGGTCGACGTCCCATGGTTTTGTATAGAATTTACGG
CTAGCGCCGGATGCGACGCCGGTCGCGTCTTATCCGGCCTTCCTATATCAGGCGGTGTTTAAGACGCCGC
CGCTTCGCCCAAATCCTTATGCCGGTTCGACGACTGGACAAAATACTGTTTATCTTCCCAGCGCAGGCAG
GTTAATGTACCACCCCAGCAGCAGCCGGTATCCAGCGCGTATATACCTTCCGGCGTACCTTTGCCCTCCA
GCGATGCCCAGTGACCAAAGGCGATGCTGTATTCTTCAGCGACAGGGCCAGGAATCGCAAACCACGGTTT
CAGTGGGGCAGGGGCCTCTTCCGGCGATTCTTACTAGCTAGTATGCATAGGTGCTGAAATATAAAGTTTG
TGTTTCTAAAACACACGTGGTACGTACGATAACGTACAGTGTTTTTCCCTCCACTTAAATCGAAGGGTAG
TGTCTTGGAGCGCGCGGAGTAAACATATATGGTTCATATATGTCCGTAGGCACGTAAAAAAAGCGAGGGA
TTCGAATTCCCCCGGAACCCCCGGTTGGGGCCCACGCCTCGATCGAGCAAAAAAAAAAAAAANGAAAAAA
AAAAAAAAAAAAGCTTTCCCGCGGCCAGCTTGGCGTAATCATGGTCATAGCTGTTTCCTGTGTGAAATTG
TTATCCGCTGCCACCGCTGAGCAATAACTAGCATAACCCCTTGGGGCCTCTAAACGGGTCTTGAGGGGTT
TTTTGCTGAAAGCCAATTCTGATTAGAAAAACTCATCGAGCATCAAATGAAACTGCAATTTATTCATATC
AGGATTATCAATACCATATTTTTGAAAAAGCCGTTTCTGTAATGAAGGAGAAAACTCACCGAGGCAGTTC
CATAGGATGGCAAGATCCTGGTATCGGTCTGCGATTCCGACTCGTCCAACATCAATACAACCTATTAATT
TCCCCTCGTCAAAAATAAGGTTATCAAGTGAGAAATCACCATGAGTGACGACTGAATCCGGTGAGAATGG
CAAAAGCTTATGCATTTCTTTCCAGACTTGTTCAACAGGCCAGCCATTACGCTCGTCATCAAAATCACTC
GCATCAACCAAACCGTTATTCATTCGTGATTGCGCCTGAGCGAGACGAAATACGCGATCGCTGTTAAAAG
GACAATTACAAACAGGAATCGAATGCAACCGGCGCAGGAACACTGCCAGCGCATCAACAATATTTTCACC
TGAATCAGGATATTCTTCTAATACCTGGAATGCTGTTTTCCCGGGGATCGCAGTGGTGAGTAACCATGCA
TCATCAGGAGTACGGATAAAATGCTTGATGGTCGGAAGAGGCATAAATTCCGTCAGCCAGTTTAGTCTGA
CCATCTCATCTGTAACATCATTGGCAACGCTACCTTTGCCATGTTTCAGAAACAACTCTGGCGCATCGGG
CTTCCCATACAATCGATAGATTGTCGCACCTGATTGCCCGACATTATCG
